>Addgene plasmid #168977 | pYFAC-CH1 | addgene full sequence | sequence record 359562 | Addgene Partial NGS Result
GCCCAGAAAATTACGGGTATGTCCTCCACTGTGTTGAAGTCAGAAAAACAATCGATAATTTGAAGCTCAT
TAAAATGCCAGTTCCGTCGTCGCCGTTGCCCTAGGAGCTATTCCAGTGCTTAGCTTCATTCATGGATGTA
TCGTGACTGGCCTTCGGAAGGATGCCAAGGTCCCCTATCCGCACAGCTATGCGACCGTTGAGCAATGCAA
GTCAAATGTGTGCATACCTGGTCTTTGGTTTGGTACACCGCTATGTGAAGATTATTAATGCTGAAGTCAT
GATACAGGCCAAAGCCGAGCAATTTAACTGCGCGCAGCGGGCCCACGCTAACTACCTCGAGAATATGCCT
CAAACAATGCTCTTCACCCTCTTCGCGGGTCTGAAATACCCTCACCTGGCAACAGCAATTGGCGCTTCAT
GGCTGTTTTTCCGATCTCTCTACTTGTACGGCTATGTGTACTCGGGTAAGCCACAAGGCAAGGGCAGATT
GCTGGGAGGTTTCTTCTGGTTTTCTCAAGGCGCTCTGTGGGCTCTGAGTGTGTTTGGTGTTGCCAAAGAC
ATGATCTCTTACTGAGAGTTATTCTGTGTCTGACGAAATATGTTGTGTATATATATATATGTACGTTAAA
AGTTCCGTGGAGTTACCAGTGATTGACCAATGTTTTATCTTCTACAGTTCTGCCTGTCTACCCCATTCTA
GCTGTACCTGACTACAGAGTAGTTTAATTGTGGTTGACCCCACAGTCGGAGGCGGAGGAATACAGCACCG
ATGTGGCCTGTCTCCATCCAGATTGGCACGCAATTTTTACACGCGGAAAAGATCGAGATAGAGTACGACT
TTAAATTTAGTCCCCGGCGGCTTCTATTTTAGAATATTTGAGATTTGATTCTCAAGCAATTGATTTGGTT
GGGTCACCCTCAATTGGATAATATACCTCATTGCTCGGCTACTTCAACTCATCAATCACCGTCATACCCC
GCATATAACCCTCCATTCCCACGATGTCGTCCAAGTCGCAATTGACTTACGGTGCTCGAGCCAGCAAGCA
CCCCAATCCTCTGGCAAAGAGACTTTTTGAGATTGCCGAAGCAAAGAAGACAAACGTTACCGTCTCTGCT
GATGTGACGACAACCCGAGAACTCCTGGACCTCGCTGACCGTACGGAAGCTGTTGGATCCAATACATATG
CCGTCTAGCAATGGACTAATCAACTTTTGATGATACAGGTCTCGGTCCCTACATCGCCGTCATCAAGACA
CACATCGACATCCTCACCGATTTCAGCGTCGACACTATCAATGGCCTGAATGTGCTGGCTCAAAAGCACA
ACTTTTTGATCTTCGAGGACCGCAAATTCATCGACATCGGCAATACCGTCCAGAAGCAATACCACGGCGG
TGCTCTGAGGATCTCCGAATGGGCCCACATTATCAACTGCAGCGTTCTCCCTGGCGAGGGCATCGTCGAG
GCTCTGGCCCAGACCGCATCTGCGCAAGACTTCCCCTATGGTCCTGAGAGAGGACTGTTGGTCCTGGCAG
AGATGACCTCCAAAGGATCGCTGGCTACGGGCGAGTATACCAAGGCATCGGTTGACTACGCTCGCAAATA
CAAGAACTTCGTTATGGGTTTCGTGTCGACGCGGGCCCTGACGGAAGTGCAGTCGGATGTGTCTTCAGCC
TCGGAGGATGAAGATTTCGTGGTCTTCACGACGGGTGTGAACCTCTCTTCCAAAGGAGATAAGCTTGGAC
AGCAATACCAGACTCCTGCATCGGCTATTGGACGCGGTGCCGACTTTATCATCGCCGGTCGAGGCATCTA
CGCTGCTCCCGACCCGGTTGAAGCTGCACAGCGGTACCAGAAAGAAGGCTGGGAAGCTTATATGGCCAGA
GTATGCGGCAAGTCATGATTTCCTCTTGGAGCAAAAGTGTAGTGCCAGTACGAGTGTTGTGGAGGAAGGC
TGCATACATTGTGCCTGTCATTAAACGATGAGCTCGTCCGTATTGGCCCCTGTAATGCCATGTTTTCCGC
CCCCAATCGTCAAGGTTTTCCCTTTGTTAGATTCCTACCAGTCATCTAGCAAGTGAGGTAAGCTTTGCCA
GAAACGCCAAGGCTTTATCTATGTAGTCGATAAGCAAAGTGGACTGATAGCTTAATATGGAAGGTCCCTC
AGGACAAGTCGACCTGTGCAGAAGAGATAACAGCTTGGCATCACGCATCAGTGCCTCCTCTCAGACAGAA
TAAGTCGCCATAAGTTATCGACCGAACCTAGGTAGGGTATATTTGGTGACGACAATACCTCCCGACGATA
CCTGGATTAGACACCGTATGCCGCGAATTAACGCCTTCCGACCAAGTCCCTTTTGGTGATCGACACTTTA
GGATCATCTCCTGCCAGTCGCCCAGACTGACGGTGTTATGGTGGCGCGCTATGGCTTTCCTAGCCGGTCA
AGCTCCGTGCACTAGAGAGCGGAGAAGGAGGGGGAGTTGATAGGGAATGATATCTAGGTAGAGAAGTACT
CCAACCAGAGATATGCGGATCAATGCTCCGGCAGTTGTTAGCATACCCCAACCTCGTTTAAGTATCCTCT
TCTTCCATCCATCTTTATCATTATTTGTCTATGTGCATCCCTAGATCACGTCAATTATTTCGATAAATGG
ATACGTGCACTCGGGAATGCGTGATTGGCTCGTCTCGTGTTCTCAGTTCCTCATTCCCCCCCACGTTACA
TTGACAACGGAGTATTAGCCTATGGTCCTGTTCGATAAGCTTGCTCCATCGCCTCCACTACGTCAAGCGG
AGTATCAGACATGAGCTCTACCCCAGATATCGCCTGCTTATCGCTGGTTGCTTTGTCATGCAAGTACAGA
TCACATCGGCAATTCTGATAACAGATGGTGCCATTGTCCCGTAATCAATTGCCCATTGAAAAAGGAAGAG
TATGAGTATTCAACATTTCCGTGTCGCCCTTATTCCCTTTTTTGCGGCATTTTGCCTTCCTGTTTTTGCT
CACCCAGAAACGCTGGTGAAAGTAAAAGATGCTGAAGATCAGTTGGGTGCACGAGTGGGTTACATCGAAC
TGGATCTCAACAGCGGTAAGATCCTTGAGAGTTTTCGCCCCGAAGAACGTTTTCCAATGATGAGCACTTT
TAAAGTTCTGCTATGTGGCGCGGTATTATCCCGTATTGACGCCGGGCAAGAGCAACTCGGTCGCCGCATA
CACTATTCTCAGAATGACTTGGTTGAGTACTCACCAGTCACAGAAAAGCATCTTACGGATGGCATGACAG
TAAGAGAATTATGCAGTGCTGCCATAACCATGAGTGATAACACTGCGGCCAACTTACTTCTGACAACGAT
CGGAGGACCGAAGGAGCTAACCGCTTTTTTGCACAACATGGGGGATCATGTAACTCGCCTTGATCGTTGG
GAACCGGAGCTGAATGAAGCCATACCAAACGACGAGCGTGACACCACGATGCCTGTAGCAATGGCAACAA
CGTTGCGCAAACTATTAACTGGCGAACTACTTACTCTAGCTTCCCGGCAACAATTAATAGACTGGATGGA
GGCGGATAAAGTTGCAGGACCACTTCTGCGCTCGGCCCTTCCGGCTGGCTGGTTTATTGCTGATAAATCT
GGAGCCGGTGAGCGTGGGTCTCGCGGTATCATTGCAGCACTGGGGCCAGATGGTAAGCCCTCCCGTATCG
TAGTTATCTACACGACGGGGAGTCAGGCAACTATGGATGAACGAAATAGACAGATCGCTGAGATAGGTGC
CTCACTGATTAAGCATTGGTAACTGTCAGACCAAGTTTACTCATATATACTTTAGATTGATTTAAAACTT
CATTTTTAATTTAAAAGGATCTAGGTGAAGATCCTTTTTGATAATCTCATGACCAAAATCCCTTAACGTG
AGTTTTCGTTCCACTGAGCGTCAGACCCCGTAGAAAAGATCAAAGGATCTTCTTGAGATCCTTTTTTTCT
GCGCGTAATCTGCTGCTTGCAAACAAAAAAACCACCGCTACCAGCGGTGGTTTGTTTGCCGGATCAAGAG
CTACCAACTCTTTTTCCGAAGGTAACTGGCTTCAGCAGAGCGCAGATACCAAATACTGTTCTTCTAGTGT
AGCCGTAGTTAGGCCACCACTTCAAGAACTCTGTAGCACCGCCTACATACCTCGCTCTGCTAATCCTGTT
ACCAGTGGCTGCTGCCAGTGGCGATAAGTCGTGTCTTACCGGGTTGGACTCAAGACGATAGTTACCGGAT
AAGGCGCAGCGGTCGGGCTGAACGGGGGGTTCGTGCACACAGCCCAGCTTGGAGCGAACGACCTACACCG
AACTGAGATACCTACAGCGTGAGCTATGAGAAAGCGCCACGCTTCCCGAAGGGAGAAAGGCGGACAGGTA
TCCGGTAAGCGGCAGGGTCGGAACAGGAGAGCGCACGAGGGAGCTTCCAGGGGGAAACGCCTGGTATCTT
TATAGTCCTGTCGGGTTTCGCCACCTCTGACTTGAGCGTCGATTTTTGTGATGCTCGTCAGGGGGGCGGA
GCCTATGGAAAAACGCCAGCAACGCGGCCTTTTTACGGTTCCTGGCCTTTTGCTGGCCTTTTGCTCATGA
TTACGAATTCATCACGTGCTATAAAAATAATTATAATTTAAATTTTTTAATATAAATATATAAATTAAAA
ATAGAAAGTAAAAAAAGAAATTAAAGAAAAAATAGTTTTTGTTTTCCGAAGATGTAAAAGACTCTAGGGG
GATCGCCAACAAATACTACCTTTTATCTTGCTCTTCCTGCTCTCAGGTATTAATGCCGAATTGTTTCATC
TTGTCTGTGTAGAAGACCACACACGAAAATCCTGTGATTTTACATTTTACTTATCGTTAATCGAATGTAT
ATCTATTTAATCTGCTTTTCTTGTCTAATAAATATATATGTAAAGTACGCTTTTTGTTGAAATTTTTTAA
ACCTTTGTTTATTTTTTTTTCTTCATTCCGTAACTCTTCTACCTTCTTTATTTACTTTCTAAAATCCAAA
TACAAAACATAAAAATAAATAAACACAGAGTAAATTCCCAAATTATTCCATCATTAAAAGATACGAGGCG
CGTGTAAGTTACGAATTCGAGCTCGGTACCCGGGATAACTTCGTATAATGTATGCTATACGAAGTTATGG
GTAATAACTGATATAATTAAATTGAAGCTCTAATTTGTGAGTTTAGTATACATGCATTTACTTATAATAC
AGTTTTTTAGTTTTGCTGGCCGCATCTTCTCAAATATGCTTCCCAGCCTGCTTTTCTGTAACGTTCACCC
TCTACCTTAGCATCCCTTCCCTTTGCAAATAGTCCTCTTCCAACAATAATAATGTCAGATCCTGTAGAGA
CCACATCATCCACGGTTCTATACTGTTGACCCAATGCGTCTCCCTTGTCATCTAAACCCACACCGGGTGT
CATAATCAACCAATCGTAACCTTCATCTCTTCCACCCATGTCTCTTTGAGCAATAAAGCCGATAACAAAA
TCTTTGTCGCTCTTCGCAATGTCAACAGTACCCTTAGTATATTCTCCAGTAGATAGGGAGCCCTTGCATG
ACAATTCTGCTAACATCAAAAGGCCTCTAGGTTCCTTTGTTACTTCTTCTGCCGCCTGCTTCAAACCGCT
AACAATACCTGGGCCCACCACACCGTGTGCATTCGTAATGTCTGCCCATTCTGCTATTCTGTATACACCC
GCAGAGTACTGCAATTTGACTGTATTACCAATGTCAGCAAATTTTCTGTCTTCGAAGAGTAAAAAATTGT
ACTTGGCGGATAATGCCTTTAGCGGCTTAACTGTGCCCTCCATGGAAAAATCAGTCAAGATATCCACATG
TGTTTTTAGTAAACAAATTTTGGGACCTAATGCTTCAACTAACTCCAGTAATTCCTTGGTGGTACGAACA
TCCAATGAAGCACACAAGTTTGTTTGCTTTTCGTGCATGATATTAAATAGCTTGGCAGCAACAGGACTAG
GATGAGTAGCAGCACGTTCCTTATATGTAGCTTTCGACATGATTTATCTTCGTTTCCTGCAGGTTTTTGT
TCTGTGCAGTTGGGTTAAGAATACTGGGCAATTTCATGTTTCTTCAACACTACATATGCGTATATATACC
AATCTAAGTCTGTGCTCCTTCCTTCGTTCTTCCTTCTGTTCGGAGATTACCGAATCAAAAAAATTTCAAG
GAAACCGAAATCAAAAAAAAGAATAAAAAAAAAATGATGAATTGAATTGAAAAGCGTGGTGCAGCCTGAT
GCGGTATTTTCTCCTTACGCATCTGTGCGGTATTTCACACCGCATA
[95 nt withheld, positions 6347-6441]
T
[46 nt withheld, positions 6443-6488]
CGCCAGCTTATTTTTTGTATACTGTTTTGTGATAGCACGAAGTTTTTCCACGGTATCTTGTTAAAAATAT
ATATTTGTGGCGGGCTTACCTACATCAAATTAATAAGAGACTAATTATAAACTAAACACACAAGCAAGCT
ACTTTAGGGTAAAAGTTTATAAATGCTTTTGACGTATAAACGTTGCTTGTATTTATTATTACAATTAAAG
GTGGATAGAAAACCTAGAGACTAGTTAGAAACTAATCTCAGGTTTGCGTTAAACTAAATCAGAGCCCGAG
AGGTTAACAGAACCTAGAAGGGGACTAGATATCCGGGTAGGGAAACAAAAAAAAAAAACAAGACAGCCAC
ATATTAGGGAGACTAGTTAGAAGCTAGTTCCAGGACTAGGAAAATAAAAGACAATGATACCACAGTCTAG
TTGACAACTAGATAGATTCTAGATTGAGGCCAAAGTCTCTGAGATCCAGGTTAGTTGCAACTAATACTAG
TTAGTATCTAGTCTCCTATAACTCTGAAGCTAGAATAACTTACTACTATTATCCTCACCACTGTTCAGCT
GCGCAAACGGAGTGATTGCAAGGTGTTCAGAGACTAGTTATTGACTAGTCAGTGACTAGCAATAACTAAC
AAGGTATTAACCTACCATGTCTGCCATCACCCTGCACTTCCTCGGGCTCAGCAGCCTTTTCCTCCTCATT
TTCATGCTCATTTTCCTTGTTTAAGACTGTGACTAGTCAAAGACTAGTCCAGAACCACAAAGGAGAAATG
TCTTACCACTTTCTTCATTGCTTGTCTCTTTTGCATTATCCATGTCTGCAACTAGTTAGAGTCTAGTTAG
TGACTAGTCCGACGAGGACTTGCTTGTCTCCGGATTGTTGGAGGAACTCTCCAGGGCCTCAAGATCCACA
ACAGAGCCTTCTAGAAGACTGGTCAATAACTAGTTGGTCTTTGTCTGAGTCTGACTTACGAGGTTGCATA
CTCGCTCCCTTTGCCTCGTCAATCGATGAGAAAAAGCGCCAAAACTCGCAATATGGCTTTGAACCACACG
GTGCTGAGACTAGTTAGAATCTAGTCCCAAACTAGCTTGGATAGCTTACCTTTGCCCTTTGCGTTGCGAC
AGGTCTTGCAGGGTATGGTTCCTTTCTCACCAGCTGATTTAGCTGCCTTGCTACCCTCACGGCGGATCTG
CATAAAGAGTGGCTAGAGGTTATAAATTAGCACTGATCCTAGGTACGGGGCTGAATGTAACTTGCCTTTC
CTTTCTCATCGCGCGGCAAGACAGGCTTGCTCAAATTCCTACCAGTCACAGGGGTATGCACGGCGTACGG
ACCACTTGAACTAGTCACAGATTAGTTAGCAACTAGTCTGCATTGAATGGCTGTACTTACGGGCCCTCGC
CATTGTCCTGATCATTTCCAGCTTCACCCTCGTTGCTGCAAAGTAGTTAGTGACTAGTCAAGGACTAGTT
GAAATGGGAGAAGAAACTCACGAATTCTCGACACCCTTAGTATTGTGGTCCTTGGACTTGGTGCTGCTAT
ATATTAGCTAATACACTAGTTAGACTCACAGAAACTTACGCAGCTCGCTTGCGCTTCTTGGTAGGAGTCG
GGGTTGGGAGAACAGTGCCTTCAAACAAGCCTTCATACCATGCTACTTGACTAGTCAGGGACTAGTCACC
AAGTAATCTAGATAGGACTTGCCTTTGGCCTCCATCAGTTCCTTCATAGTGGGAGGTCCATTGTGCAATG
TAAACTCCATGCCGTGGGAGTTCTTGTCCTTCAAGTGCTTGACCAATATGTTTCTGTTGGCAGAGGGAAC
CTGTCAACTAGTTAATAACTAGTCAGAAACTAGTATAGCAGTAGACTCACTGTACGCTTGAGGCATCCCT
TCACTCGGCAGTAGACTTCATATGGATGGATATCAGGCACGCCATTGTCGTCCTGTGGACTAGTCAGTAA
CTAGGCTTAAAGCTAGTCGGGTCGGCTTACTATCTTGAAATCCGGCAGCGTAAGCTCCCCGTCCTTAACT
GCCTCGAGATAGTGACAGTACTCTGGGGACTTTCGGAGATCGTTATCGCGAATGCTCGGCATACTAATCG
TTGACTAGTCTTGGACTAGTCCCGAGCAAAAAGGATTGGAGGAGGAGGAGGAAGGTGAGAGTGAGACAAA
GAGCGAAATAAGAGCTTCAAAGGCTATCTCTAAGCAGTATGAAGGTTAAGTATCTAGTTCTTGACTAGAT
TTAAAAGAGATTTCGACTAGTTATGTACCTGGAGTTTGGATATAGGAATGTGTTGTGGTAACGAAATGTA
AGGGGGAGGAAAGAAAAAGTCGGTCAAGAGGTAACTCTAAGTCGGCCATTCCTTTTTGGGAGGCGCTAAC
CATAAACGGCATGGTCGACTTAGAGTTAGCTCAGGGAATTTAGGGAGTTATCTGCGACCACTGGACTCTC
AGGCTTTCCATTGGGGTACTAACATAGCCATCAAATGCCGGCCCGTGTTTAATCTCCTCGAGATGGCTGG
GCTCACATGCGTTCTACTCAAAAACTCTTATACCTAGGCCCTCTCCCAATCGTGTATGTTTGGACCTTCC
TCTCTCACACTTTGGATAACATCAAGCATACTGCAGATTTTGACCTAGTTAACAAGGCACATCATGCTAT
CACTTCCAACACTCTTGCTGAGCGCGTTCTGCCTTGCCTTTCTGGTTCTACGAAGTATCCAGTCCCGCCT
GCAACGCCGCAGAAACGCCAAAAGGTGGGGTTGTCAACCGCCAGCTAGAGCTCCATCGGGATTCTTTGGC
ATTCCGCCGTTCCTCGGTGGTCGCAGATAACTCCCTAAATTCCCTGAGCTAACTCTAAGTCGACCATGCC
GTTTATGGTTAGCGCCTCCCAAAAAGGAATGGCCGACTTAGAGTTACCTCTTGACCGACTTTTTCTTTCC
TCCCCCTTACATTTCGTTACCACAACACATTCCTATATCCAAACTCCAGGTACATAACTAGTCGAAATCT
CTTTTAAATCTAGTCAAGAACTAGATACTTAACCTTCATACTGCTTAGAGATAGCCTTTGAAGCTCTTAT
TTCGCTCTTTGTCTCACTCTCACCTTCCTCCTCCTCCTCCAATCCTTTTTGCTCGGGACTAGTCCAAGAC
TAGTCAACGATTAGTATGCCGAGCATTCGCGATAACGATCTCCGAAAGTCCCCAGAGTACTGTCACTATC
TCGAGGCAGTTAAGGACGGGGAGCTTACGCTGCCGGATTTCAAGATAGTAAGCCGACCCGACTAGCTTTA
AGCCTAGTTACTGACTAGTCCACAGGACGACAATGGCGTGCCTGATATCCATCCATATGAAGTCTACTGC
CGAGTGAAGGGATGCCTCAAGCGTACAGTGAGTCTACTGCTATACTAGTTTCTGACTAGTTATTAACTAG
TTGACAGGTTCCCTCTGCCAACAGAAACATATTGGTCAAGCACTTGAAGGACAAGAACTCCCACGGCATG
GAGTTTACATTGCACAATGGACCTCCCACTATGAAGGAACTGATGGAGGCCAAAGGCAAGTCCTATCTAG
ATTACTTGGTGACTAGTCCCTGACTAGTCAAGTAGCATGGTATGAAGGCTTGTTTGAAGGCACTGTTCTC
CCAACCCCGACTCCTACCAAGAAGCGCAAGCGAGCTGCGTAAGTTTCTGTGAGTCTAACTAGTGTATTAG
CTAATATATAGCAGCACCAAGTCCAAGGACCACAATACTAAGGGTGTCGAGAATTCGTGAGTTTCTTCTC
CCATTTCAACTAGTCCTTGACTAGTCACTAACTACTTTGCAGCAACGAGGGTGAAGCTGGAAATGATCAG
GACAATGGCGAGGGCCCGTAAGTACAGCCATTCAATGCAGACTAGTTGCTAACTAATCTGTGACTAGTTC
AAGTGGTCCGTACGCCGTGCATACCCCTGTGACTGGTAGGAATTTGAGCAAGCCTGTCTTGCCGCGCGAT
GAGAAAGGAAAGGCAAGTTACATTCAGCCCCGTACCTAGGATCAGTGCTAATTTATAACCTCTAGCCACT
CTTTATGCAGATCCGCCGTGAGGGTAGCAAGGCAGCTAAATCAGCTGGTGAGAAAGGAACCATACCCTGC
AAGACCTGTCGCAACGCAAAGGGCAAAGGTAAGCTATCCAAGCTAGTTTGGGACTAGATTCTAACTAGTC
TCAGCACCGTGTGGTTCAAAGCCATATTGCGAGTTTTGGCGCTTTTTCTCATCGATTGACGAGGCAAAGG
GAGCGAGTATGCAACCTCGTAAGTCAGACTCAGACAAAGACCAACTAGTTATTGACCAGTCTTCTAGAAG
GCTCTGTTGTGGATCTTGAGGCCCTGGAGAGTTCCTCCAACAATCCGGAGACAAGCAAGTCCTCGTCGGA
CTAGTCACTAACTAGACTCTAACTAGTTGCAGACATGGATAATGCAAAAGAGACAAGCAATGAAGAAAGT
GGTAAGACATTTCTCCTTTGTGGTTCTGGACTAGTCTTTGACTAGTCACAGTCTTAAACAAGGAAAATGA
GCATGAAAATGAGGAGGAAAAGGCTGCTGAGCCCGAGGAAGTGCAGGGTGATGGCAGACATGGTAGGTTA
ATACCTTGTTAGTTATTGCTAGTCACTGACTAGTCAATAACTAGTCTCTGAACACCTTGCAATCACTCCG
TTTGCGCAGCTGAACAGTGGTGAGGATAATAGTAGTAAGTTATTCTAGCTTCAGAGTTATAGGAGACTAG
ATACTAACTAGTATTAGTTGCAACTAACCTGGATCTCAGAGACTTTGGCCTCAATCTAGAATCTATCTAG
TTGTCAACTAGACTGTGGTATCATTGTCTTTTATTTTCCTAGTCCTGGAACTAGCTTCTAACTAGTCTCC
CTAATATGTGGCTGTCTTGTTTTTTTTTTTTGTTTCCCTACCCGGATATCTAGTCCCCTTCTAGGTTCTG
TTAACCTCTCGGGCTCTGATTTAGTTTAACGCAAACCTGAGATTAGTTTCTAACTAGTCTCTAGGTTTTC
TATCCACCTTTAATTGTAATAATAAATACAAGCAACGTTTATACGTCAAAAGCATTTATAAACTTTTACC
CTAAAGTAGCTTGCTTGTGTGTTTAGTTTATAATTAGTCTCTTATTAATTTGATGTAGGTAAGCCCGCCA
CAAATATATATTTTTAACAAGATACCGTGGAAAAACTTCGTGCTATCACAAAACAGTATACAAAAAATAA
GCT
[138 nt withheld, positions 11742-11879]
CCTTTGACGTTGGAGTCCACGTTCTTT
[37 nt withheld, positions 11907-11943]
ACTCTATCTCGGGCTATTCTTTTGATTTATAAGGGATTTTGCCGATTTCGGTCTATTGGTTAAAAAATGA
GCTGATTTAACAAAAATTTAACGCGAATTTTAACAAAATGGGGTGACGATGAGCCGCTCTTGCATCTTTG
TTTGTATTATACTGTCTTTCTTGTTACACATAATTATTCTAGAATGCCCCACCGTTACATACGGGACACA
GCCATTTACATATGCATGTGGATTACGAGCTAACGAGTTCATTCAAATCTCAGAACTATCACATAATCAT
CATTCCCCTATCGTCAAAGACCGTAAGACAAATCCGGTTCATGCACTGAACCCATTCGGGTAGTGAGTCA
TTTACTCAGCACACTCGCGCTGACGCTCGTCGAACACCTTCAATGCCTCCTCGGCAGCCTTGACACCACT
GAGAACCATGGCACCGAAGGTAGGGCCCATGCGGTTAAAGCCATCAATTTCAGACAGCTCCATACCGCCG
ATTATCAAGCCCTTAGTAACCTCGCGGGTGTTCTTGACGATGGCATCCTGCGCTGATTGTGATAGTTCCC
ACTTGTCCGTCCGCATCGGCATCCGCAGCTCGGGATAGTTCCGACCTAGGATTGGATGCATGCGGAACCG
CACGAGGGCGGGGCGGAAATTGACACACCACTCCTCTCCACGCACCGTTCAAGAGGTACGCGTATAGAGC
CGTATAGAGCAGAGACGGAGCACTTTCTGGTACTGTCCGCACGGGATGTCCGCACGGAGAGCCACAAACG
AGCGGGGCCCCGTACGTGCTCTCCTACCCCAGGATCGCATCCCCGCATAGCTGAACATCTATATAAAGAC
CCCCAAGGTTCTCAGTCTCACCAACATCATCAACCAACAATCAACAGTTCTCTACTCAGTTAATTAGAAC
TCTTCCAATCCTATCACCTCGCCTTAATTAA
Features (pLannotate 1.2.2; 14 found; start..end, strand, type, name):
   1016..1177    +  CDS            URA3 (fragment): PYRF_YEAST - Experimental evidence at protein level: Swiss-Prot protein existence level 1. From Saccharomyces cerevisiae (strain ATCC 204508 / S288c) (Baker's yeast).
   1231..1902    +  CDS            URA3 (fragment): PYRF_YEAST - Experimental evidence at protein level: Swiss-Prot protein existence level 1. From Saccharomyces cerevisiae (strain ATCC 204508 / S288c) (Baker's yeast).
   2942..3802    +  CDS            AmpR: β-lactamase; bla; confers resistance to ampicillin, carbenicillin, and related antibiotics
   3973..4561    +  rep_origin     ori: high-copy-number ColE1/pMB1/pBR322/pUC origin of replication
   4631..5122    +  misc_feature   CEN/ARS: S. cerevisiae CEN6 centromere fused to an autonomously replicating sequence
   5123..5144    +  misc_feature   MCS (fragment): pUC18/19 multiple cloning site
   5145..5178    -  protein_bind   loxP: Cre-mediated recombination occurs in the 8-bp core sequence (GCATACAT). Cre recombinase
   5257..6060    -  CDS            URA3: orotidine-5'-phosphate decarboxylase, required for uracil biosynthesis; S. cerevisiae URA3; yeast auxotrophic marker, counterselectable with 5-fluoroorotic acid (5-FOA)
   6061..6276    -  promoter       URA3 promoter: S. cerevisiae URA3
   6295..6346    -  misc_feature   bom (fragment): basis of mobility region from pBR322
   6365..6497    +  rep_origin     f1 ori (fragment) (sequence partly withheld): f1 bacteriophage origin of replication; arrow indicates direction of (+) strand synthesis
   6493..11741   +  rep_origin     AMA1: replication origin from Aspergillus nidulans (Aleksenko and Clutterbuck, 1996)
  11743..12052   +  rep_origin     M13 ori (fragment) (sequence partly withheld): M13 bacteriophage origin of replication; arrow indicates direction of (+) strand synthesis
  12051..12482   -  gene           ptrA (fragment): pyrithiamine resistance gene of Aspergillus oryzae (Kubodera et al., 2000) useful as a dominant selectable marker in Aspergillus
