[The description below was written by a language model from this plasmid's Addgene catalogue record and pLannotate feature annotations shown in this document.]
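Description:
pYFAC-CH1 is an empty shuttle backbone for episomal heterologous expression in filamentous fungi. It derives from pKW20088 and belongs to the pYFAC-pyrG family. It can be maintained in three hosts. In E. coli it relies on a high-copy ColE1/pUC-type origin and AmpR (β-lactamase) for ampicillin selection. In Saccharomyces cerevisiae a CEN/ARS element gives stable low-copy maintenance, and URA3, with its own promoter, provides uracil prototrophy and can be counterselected with 5-FOA. This suits the plasmid to assembly by yeast recombination. In Aspergillus-type hosts the roughly 5 kb AMA1 sequence from Aspergillus nidulans supports autonomous replication, so the plasmid need not integrate into the genome. Fungal selection is listed as Af pyrG, an orotidine-5'-phosphate decarboxylase marker that complements pyrG-deficient recipients. The two URA3-like fragments annotated at the start of the sequence probably correspond to this homologue rather than to a second yeast gene, though the annotation does not say so.

The expression element is the PalcA promoter, which in Aspergillus is the alcohol-inducible alcohol dehydrogenase promoter. A unique PacI site beside it allows linearisation and insertion of a gene of interest. Neither the promoter nor a terminator was picked up by the automated annotation. The table also shows a loxP site next to URA3, partial f1/M13 origin and bom remnants, and a fragment of the ptrA pyrithiamine resistance gene, which appear to be backbone leftovers. The annotated sequence is a partial NGS result of 12,884 nt, while the backbone is listed at 14,245 bp, so the feature table may not cover the whole plasmid. The associated work used this vector system to reconstitute fungal secondary metabolite biosynthetic pathways.
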