Addgene plasmid #168977: pYFAC-CH1
Purpose: (Empty Backbone) AMA1 based expression in filamentous fungi. pYFAC-pyrG carrying PalcA ; unique restriction site: PacI
Depositing lab: Yit Heng Chooi. Depositing organization: University of Western Australia. Publication: Heterologous biosynthesis of elsinochrome A sheds light on the formation of the photosensitive perylenequinone system. Hu J, Sarrami F, Li H, Zhang G, Stubbs KA, Lacey E, Stewart SG, Karton A, Piggott AM, Chooi YH. Chem Sci. 2018 Nov 22;10(5):1457-1465. doi: 10.1039/c8sc02870b. eCollection 2019 Feb 7. PubMed 30809363.
Backbone
  Vector backbone: pKW20088
  Backbone manufacturer: doi:10.1038/nchembio.1366
  Backbone size (bp): 14245
  Modifications to backbone: PalcA promoter with PacI digestion site, CENS/ARS origin of replication
  Vector type: Synthetic Biology ; Heterologous expression in filamentous fungi.
  Selectable markers: URA3 ; Af pyrG
Growth in bacteria
  Bacterial resistance: Ampicillin, 100 μg/mL
  Growth temperature: 37°C
  Growth strain: DH5alpha
  Growth instructions: For improved transformation efficiency, using a DH10B E coli such as 10-beta, and electroporation.
  Copy number: Unknown
Terms and licenses: Academic/Nonprofit Terms; Industry Terms: Not Available to Industry
How to cite: pYFAC-CH1 was a gift from Yit Heng Chooi (Addgene plasmid # 168977 ; http://n2t.net/addgene:168977 ; RRID:Addgene_168977)
